>Addgene plasmid #139243 | pPD1155 pLink 5 | addgene full sequence | sequence record 325051 | Addgene NGS Result
GACGGATCGGGAGATCTCCCGATCCCCTATGGTGCACTCTCAGTACAATCTGCTCTGATGCCGCATAGTT
AAGCCAGTATCTGCTCCCTGCTTGTGTGTTGGAGGTCGCTGAGTAGTGCGCGAGCAAAATTTAAGCTACA
ACAAGGCAAGGCTTGACCGACAATTGGAAGACAATGTGGAGGATGCACATGTGACCGAGGGATTGTCTTC
GCATGCTGGGGATGCGGTGGGCTCTATGGCTTCTGAGGCGGAAAGAACCAGCTGGGGCTCTAGGGGGTAT
CCCC
[124 nt withheld, positions 285-408]
C
[91 nt withheld, positions 410-500]
A
[49 nt withheld, positions 502-550]
CCTTTGACGTTGGAGTCCACGTTCTTT
[37 nt withheld, positions 578-614]
ACCCTATCTCGGTCTATTCTTTTGATTTATAAGGGATTTTGCCGATTTCGGCCTATTGGTTAAAAAATGA
GCTGATTTAACAAAAATTTAACGCGAATTAATTCTGTGGAATGTGTGTCAGTTAGGCTCAATTAGTCAGC
AACCATAGTCCCGCCCCTAACTCCGCCCATCCCGCCCCTAACTCCGCCCAGTTCCGCCCATTCTCCGCCC
CATGGCTGACTAATTTTTTTTATTTATGCAGAGGCCGAGGCCGCCTCTGCCTCTGAGCTATTCCAGAAGT
AGTGAGGAGGCTTTTTTGGAGGCCTAGGCTTTTGCAAAAAGCTCCCGGGAGCTTGTATATCCATTTTCGG
AGGTTGGGCTTCGGAATCGTTTTCCGGGACGCCGGCTGGATGATCCTCCAGCGCGGGGATCTCATGCTGG
AGTTCTTCGCCCACCCCAACTTGTTTATTGCAGCTTATAATGGTTACAAATAAAGCAATAGCATCACAAA
TTTCACAAATAAAGCATTTTTTTCACTGCATTCTAGTTGTGGTTTGTCCAAACTCATCAATGTATCTTAT
CATGTCTGTATACCGTCGACCTCTAGCTAGAGCTTGGCGTAATCATGGTCATAGCTGTTTCCTGTGTGAA
ATTGTTATCCGCTCACAATTCCACACAACATACGAGCCGGAAGCATAAAGTGTAAAGCCTGGGGTGCCTA
ATGAGTGAGCTAACTCACATTAATTGCGTTGCGCTCACTGCCCGCTTTCCAGTCGGGAAACCTGTCGTGC
CAGCTGCATTAATGAATCGGCCAACGCGCGGGGAGAGGCGGTTTGCGTATTGGGCGCTCTTCCGCTTCCT
CGCTCACTGACTCGCTGCGCTCGGTCGTTCGGCTGCGGCGAGCGGTATCAGCTCACTCAAAGGCGGTAAT
ACGGTTATCCACAGAATCAGGGGATAACGCAGGAAAGAACATGTGAGCAAAAGGCCAGCAAAAGGCCAGG
AACCGTAAAAAGGCCGCGTTGCTGGCGTTTTTCCATAGGCTCCGCCCCCCTGACGAGCATCACAAAAATC
GACGCTCAAGTCAGAGGTGGCGAAACCCGACAGGACTATAAAGATACCAGGCGTTTCCCCCTGGAAGCTC
CCTCGTGCGCTCTCCTGTTCCGACCCTGCCGCTTACCGGATACCTGTCCGCCTTTCTCCCTTCGGGAAGC
GTGGCGCTTTCTCATAGCTCACGCTGTAGGTATCTCAGTTCGGTGTAGGTCGTTCGCTCCAAGCTGGGCT
GTGTGCACGAACCCCCCGTTCAGCCCGACCGCTGCGCCTTATCCGGTAACTATCGTCTTGAGTCCAACCC
GGTAAGACACGACTTATCGCCACTGGCAGCAGCCACTGGTAACAGGATTAGCAGAGCGAGGTATGTAGGC
GGTGCTACAGAGTTCTTGAAGTGGTGGCCTAACTACGGCTACACTAGAAGAACAGTATTTGGTATCTGCG
CTCTGCTGAAGCCAGTTACCTTCGGAAAAAGAGTTGGTAGCTCTTGATCCGGCAAACAAACCACCGCTGG
TAGCGGTGGTTTTTTTGTTTGCAAGCAGCAGATTACGCGCAGAAAAAAAGGATCTCAAGAAGATCCTTTG
ATCTTTTCTACGGGGTCTGACGCTCAGTGGAACGAAAACTCACGTTAAGGGATTTTGGTCATGAGATTAT
CAAAAAGGATCTTCACCTAGATCCTTTTAAATTAAAAATGAAGTTTTAAATCAATCTAAAGTATATATGA
GTAAACTTGGTCTGACAGTTACCAATGCTTAATCAGTGAGGCACCTATCTCAGCGATCTGTCTATTTCGT
TCATCCATAGTTGCCTGACTCCCCGTCGTGTAGATAACTACGATACGGGAGGGCTTACCATCTGGCCCCA
GTGCTGCAATGATACCGCGAGATCCACGCTCACCGGCTCCAGATTTATCAGCAATAAACCAGCCAGCCGG
AAGGGCCGAGCGCAGAAGTGGTCCTGCAACTTTATCCGCCTCCATCCAGTCTATTAATTGTTGCCGGGAA
GCTAGAGTAAGTAGTTCGCCAGTTAATAGTTTGCGCAACGTTGTTGCCATTGCTACAGGCATCGTGGTGT
CACGCTCGTCGTTTGGTATGGCTTCATTCAGCTCCGGTTCCCAACGATCAAGGCGAGTTACATGATCCCC
CATGTTGTGCAAAAAAGCGGTTAGCTCCTTCGGTCCTCCGATCGTTGTCAGAAGTAAGTTGGCCGCAGTG
TTATCACTCATGGTTATGGCAGCACTGCATAATTCTCTTACTGTCATGCCATCCGTAAGATGCTTTTCTG
TGACTGGTGAGTACTCAACCAAGTCATTCTGAGAATAGTGTATGCGGCGACCGAGTTGCTCTTGCCCGGC
GTCAATACGGGATAATACCGCGCCACATAGCAGAACTTTAAAAGTGCTCATCATTGGAAAACGTTCTTCG
GGGCGAAAACTCTCAAGGATCTTACCGCTGTTGAGATCCAGTTCGATGTAACCCACTCGTGCACCCAACT
GATCTTCAGCATCTTTTACTTTCACCAGCGTTTCTGGGTGAGCAAAAACAGGAAGGCAAAATGCCGCAAA
AAAGGGAATAAGGGCGACACGGAAATGTTGAATACTCATACTCTTCCTTTTTCAATATTATTGAAGCATT
TATCAGGGTTATTGTCTCATGAGCGGATACATATTTGAATGTATTTAGAAAAATAAACAAATAGGGGTTC
CGCGCACATTTCCCCGAAAAGTGCCACCTGACGTC
Features (pLannotate 1.2.2; 15 found; start..end, strand, type, name):
     28..80      -  misc_feature   bom (fragment): basis of mobility region from pBR322
    211..239     +  polyA_signal   bGH poly(A) signal (fragment): bovine growth hormone polyadenylation signal
    243..264     +  promoter       SV40 promoter (fragment): SV40 enhancer and early promoter
    285..713     +  rep_origin     f1 ori (sequence partly withheld): f1 bacteriophage origin of replication; arrow indicates direction of (+) strand synthesis
    718..740     +  promoter       SV40 promoter (fragment): SV40 enhancer and early promoter
    741..932     +  promoter       SV40 promoter: SV40 early promoter
    959..1057    +  CDS            ble (fragment): BLE_KLEPN - Experimental evidence at protein level: Swiss-Prot protein existence level 1. Binding protein with a strong affinity to the bleomycin family of antibiotics. Binds to CL990; an antimitotic-antibiotic compound. From Klebsiella pneumoniae.
   1052..1173    +  polyA_signal   SV40 poly(A) signal: SV40 polyadenylation signal
   1246..1262    -  protein_bind   lac operator: The lac repressor binds to the lac operator to inhibit transcription in E. coli. This inhibition can be relieved by adding lactose or isopropyl-β-D-thiogalactopyranoside (IPTG). lac repressor encoded by lacI
   1270..1300    -  promoter       lac promoter: promoter for the E. coli lac operon
   1315..1336    -  protein_bind   CAP binding site: CAP binding activates transcription in the presence of cAMP. E. coli catabolite activator protein
   1349..1441    -  CDS            lacI (fragment): lac repressor; lacI; The lac repressor binds to the lac operator to inhibit transcription in E. coli. This inhibition can be relieved by adding lactose or isopropyl-β-D-thiogalactopyranoside (IPTG).
   1624..2212    -  rep_origin     ori: high-copy-number ColE1/pMB1/pBR322/pUC origin of replication
   2383..3243    -  CDS            AmpR: β-lactamase; bla; confers resistance to ampicillin, carbenicillin, and related antibiotics
   3244..3348    -  promoter       AmpR promoter: bla
