[The description below was written by a language model from this plasmid's Addgene catalogue record and pLannotate feature annotations shown in this document.]
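Description:
pPD1155 pLink 5 is a small (about 3.4 kb) synthetic-biology part vector built on the pPD005 pcDNA Golden Gate backbone. It carries a synthetic insert called Linker5, described as the linker used when assembling genetic circuits made of five transcription units (TUs). The linker is flanked on both sides by BpiI sites that are recorded as not destroyed. Because BpiI is a type IIS enzyme, the fragment can presumably be released with defined overhangs and joined to transcription-unit modules in a Golden Gate-style multi-part assembly. In such schemes a linker typically bridges the last module and the destination vector, but the record does not spell out the overhangs or the assembly order. The linker itself is not annotated in the feature table, so its length and position are not stated.

The plasmid is propagated in E. coli at high copy from a ColE1/pUC-type origin and is selected with ampicillin through the β-lactamase gene and its native promoter. The other annotated features are remnants of the pcDNA-type parent. They include an f1 phage origin, an SV40 early promoter and SV40 polyadenylation signal flanking only a short fragment of a bleomycin-family resistance gene, a short piece of the bGH polyadenylation signal, a bom fragment, and lac promoter/operator/CAP-site sequences next to a lacI fragment. No intact mammalian expression cassette or mammalian selection marker is annotated. This fits its role as a holding vector for a cloning part rather than an expression construct in its own right.
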