Addgene plasmid #139243: pPD1155 pLink 5
Purpose: Vector that holds the linker for circuits with 5 TUs
Depositing lab: Joshua Leonard. Depositing organization: Northwestern University.
Backbone
  Vector backbone: pPD005 pcDNA Golden Gate
  Vector type: Synthetic Biology
Growth in bacteria
  Bacterial resistance: Ampicillin, 100 μg/mL
  Growth temperature: 37°C
  Growth strain: DH5alpha
  Copy number: High Copy
Gene/Insert
  Gene/Insert name: Linker5
  Species: Synthetic
  Cloning method: Restriction Enzyme; 5′ cloning site BpiI (not destroyed); 3′ cloning site BpiI (not destroyed)
Terms and licenses: Academic/Nonprofit Terms; Industry Terms: Not Available to Industry
Depositor comments: Leonard Lab plasmid reference number: L1564
How to cite: pPD1155 pLink 5 was a gift from Joshua Leonard (Addgene plasmid # 139243 ; http://n2t.net/addgene:139243 ; RRID:Addgene_139243)
