>Addgene plasmid #139243 | pPD1155 pLink 5 | depositor partial sequence | sequence record 269326 | Linker5
TGTGGAGGATGCACATGTGACCGAGGGA
